Addgene plasmid #38855: GGPS1
Purpose: Bacterial expression for structure determination; may not be full ORF
Depositing lab: Nicola Burgess-Brown. Depositing organization: University of Oxford.
Backbone
  Vector backbone: pNIC28-Bsa4
  Backbone manufacturer: SGC
  Vector type: Bacterial Expression
Growth in bacteria
  Bacterial resistance: Kanamycin, 50 μg/mL
  Growth temperature: 37°C
  Growth strain: Mach1
  Copy number: Low Copy
Gene/Insert
  Gene/Insert name: GGPS1 (alt names: geranylgeranyl diphosphate synthase 1; PDB:2Q80)
  Species: H. sapiens (human)
  Insert size (bp): 994
  Entrez Gene: ggps1
  Tag / fusion protein: His Tev (N terminal on insert)
  Cloning method: Ligation Independent Cloning
  Sequencing primers: 5′ T7; 3′ T7-term
Terms and licenses: Academic/Nonprofit Terms; Industry Terms: Not Available to Industry
How to cite: GGPS1 was a gift from Nicola Burgess-Brown (Addgene plasmid # 38855 ; http://n2t.net/addgene:38855 ; RRID:Addgene_38855)
