[The description below was written by a language model from this plasmid's Addgene catalogue record.]
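Description:
GGPS1 is a bacterial expression plasmid built on the pNIC28-Bsa4 backbone from the SGC, designed to produce recombinant human geranylgeranyl diphosphate synthase 1 in E. coli for structural biology. It is selected with kanamycin and is recorded as a low-copy plasmid. The record does not name the origin of replication or list any annotated features, so the details of the backbone elements are not documented here.

The insert is a 994 bp fragment of human GGPS1, introduced by ligation-independent cloning. The record cautions that it may not represent the full open reading frame, as is common for constructs whose boundaries have been chosen to favour soluble, crystallisable protein. The coding sequence carries an N-terminal His tag followed by a TEV protease site, an arrangement that allows capture of the protein by immobilised metal affinity chromatography and subsequent removal of the tag by TEV cleavage. The promoter is not stated explicitly, but the listed sequencing primers (T7 forward and T7 terminator) indicate that the insert sits between T7 promoter and terminator regions, which implies expression driven by T7 RNA polymerase in a suitable host strain.

GGPS1 encodes the enzyme that synthesises geranylgeranyl diphosphate, an isoprenoid precursor used in protein prenylation. The stated purpose is protein production for structure determination, and the alternative names link the construct to a deposited PDB structure of the enzyme. It is therefore suited to generating purified protein for crystallography and, by extension, for biochemical or ligand-binding work.
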