>Addgene plasmid #38855 | GGPS1 | depositor partial sequence | sequence record 48913 | GGPS1 sequence 994 bps
ATGCACCATCATCATCATCATTCTTCTGGTGTAGATCTGGGTACCGAGAACCTGTACTTCCAATCC
[900 nt withheld, positions 67-966]
TAACAGTAAAGGTGGATACGGATCCGAA
