>Addgene plasmid #38855 | GGPS1 | addgene partial sequence | sequence record 50390 | T7 5'-TAATACGACTCACTATAGGG-3'
ATATTTTGTTTACTTTAGAAGGAGATATACATATGCACCATCATCATCATCATTCTTCTGGTGTAGATCT
GGGTACCGAGAACCTGTACTTCCAATCC
[766 nt withheld, positions 99-864]
